Addgene plasmid #161678: IDG_BEST4_OE_1
Purpose: Overexpresses BEST4
Depositing lab: Mike McManus. Depositing organization: University of California, San Francisco (UCSF).
Backbone
  Vector backbone: pLX304
  Vector type: Mammalian Expression
  Selectable markers: Blasticidin
Growth in bacteria
  Bacterial resistance: Ampicillin, 100 μg/mL
  Growth temperature: 30°C
  Growth strain: NEB Stable
  Copy number: Low Copy
Gene/Insert
  Gene/Insert name: BEST4
  Species: H. sapiens (human)
  Entrez Gene: BEST4 (a.k.a. VMD2L2)
  Tag / fusion protein: V5 (C terminal on backbone)
  Cloning method: Gateway Cloning
Terms and licenses: Academic/Nonprofit Terms; Industry Terms: Not Available to Industry
How to cite: IDG_BEST4_OE_1 was a gift from Mike McManus (Addgene plasmid # 161678 ; http://n2t.net/addgene:161678 ; RRID:Addgene_161678)
