[The description below was written by a language model from this plasmid's Addgene catalogue record and pLannotate feature annotations shown in this document.]
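Description:
IDG_BEST4_OE_1 is a mammalian overexpression construct carrying the human BEST4 open reading frame (also known as VMD2L2) in the pLX304 backbone. The catalogue lists the vector type simply as mammalian expression, but the feature table shows a third-generation, self-inactivating HIV-1 lentiviral transfer architecture. An RSV promoter is fused to a truncated 5' LTR and followed by the Ψ packaging signal, a gag fragment, the Rev response element and a cPPT/CTS. The 3' LTR has a ΔU3 deletion and is followed by an SV40 polyadenylation signal. These elements allow the region between the LTRs to be packaged into viral particles, when helper functions are supplied in trans, and integrated into target cells.

Two expression units lie within the proviral region. A human PGK promoter drives blasticidin S deaminase, which allows blasticidin selection of transduced or transfected cells. The CMV immediate early enhancer and promoter drive BEST4, which pLannotate annotates as forming calcium-sensitive chloride channels that are also permeable to bicarbonate. The coding sequence was introduced by Gateway cloning and is flanked by attB1 and attB2 sites. The backbone V5 epitope lies directly downstream of attB2, giving a C-terminal tag for detection. A WPRE follows to enhance transcript stability and expression.

In bacteria the plasmid is maintained through a ColE1/pUC-type origin and selected with ampicillin resistance. The record lists it as low copy, although the origin is annotated as a high-copy type. An f1 origin, an SV40 origin, lac-derived remnants and T7 and T3 promoters are also present in the backbone. The stated purpose is overexpression of BEST4.
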