Features (pLannotate 1.2.2; 31 found; start..end, strand, type, name):
     58..361     +  enhancer       CMV enhancer: human cytomegalovirus immediate early enhancer
    362..565     +  promoter       CMV promoter: human cytomegalovirus (CMV) immediate early promoter
    589..609     +  protein_bind   attB1: mutant version of attB; core recombination site for the Gateway® BP reaction BP Clonase™
    615..2033    +  CDS            BEST4: BEST4_HUMAN - Also known as VMD2L2. Experimental evidence at transcript level: Swiss-Prot protein existence level 2. Forms calcium-sensitive chloride channels. Permeable to bicarbonate. From Homo sapiens (Human).
   2035..2055    -  protein_bind   attB2: mutant version of attB; core recombination site for the Gateway® BP reaction BP Clonase™
   2058..2099    +  CDS            V5 tag: epitope tag from simian virus 5
   2141..2729    +  misc_feature   WPRE: woodchuck hepatitis virus posttranscriptional regulatory element
   2780..2799    +  misc_feature   cPPT/CTS (fragment): central polypurine tract and central termination sequence of HIV-1
   2801..3034    +  LTR            3' LTR (ΔU3): self-inactivating 3' long terminal repeat (LTR) from HIV-1
   3112..3233    +  polyA_signal   SV40 poly(A) signal: SV40 polyadenylation signal
   3273..3408    +  rep_origin     SV40 ori: SV40 origin of replication
   3429..3447    -  promoter       T7 promoter: promoter for bacteriophage T7 RNA polymerase
   3455..3610    +  CDS            lacZα (fragment): LacZα fragment of β-galactosidase; lacZ fragment
   3615..4043    +  rep_origin     f1 ori (sequence partly withheld): f1 bacteriophage origin of replication; arrow indicates direction of (+) strand synthesis
   4096..4200    +  promoter       AmpR promoter: bla
   4201..5061    +  CDS            AmpR: β-lactamase; bla; confers resistance to ampicillin, carbenicillin, and related antibiotics
   5232..5820    +  rep_origin     ori: high-copy-number ColE1/pMB1/pBR322/pUC origin of replication
   6003..6095    +  CDS            lacI (fragment): lac repressor; lacI; The lac repressor binds to the lac operator to inhibit transcription in E. coli. This inhibition can be relieved by adding lactose or isopropyl-β-D-thiogalactopyranoside (IPTG).
   6108..6129    +  protein_bind   CAP binding site: CAP binding activates transcription in the presence of cAMP. E. coli catabolite activator protein
   6144..6174    +  promoter       lac promoter: promoter for the E. coli lac operon
   6182..6198    +  protein_bind   lac operator: The lac repressor binds to the lac operator to inhibit transcription in E. coli. This inhibition can be relieved by adding lactose or isopropyl-β-D-thiogalactopyranoside (IPTG). lac repressor encoded by lacI
   6243..6261    +  promoter       T3 promoter: promoter for bacteriophage T3 RNA polymerase
   6289..6515    +  promoter       RSV promoter: Rous sarcoma virus enhancer/promoter
   6516..6696    +  LTR            5' LTR (truncated): truncated 5' long terminal repeat (LTR) from HIV-1
   6743..6868    +  misc_feature   HIV-1 Ψ: packaging signal of human immunodeficiency virus type 1
   6852..7215    +  CDS            HIV-1 gag (fragment): gag protein from human immunodeficiency virus 1; gag
   7361..7594    +  misc_feature   RRE: The Rev response element (RRE) of HIV-1 allows for Rev-dependent mRNA export from the nucleus to the cytoplasm.
   7971..7997    +  CDS            Rev (fragment): human immunodeficiency virus 1 (HIV-1) Rev protein; rev; enhances nuclear export of unspliced and incompletely spliced viral mRNAs
   7998..8498    +  promoter       hPGK promoter: human phosphoglycerate kinase 1 promoter
   8510..8905    +  CDS            BSD: blasticidin S deaminase; Aspergillus terreus BSD; confers resistance to blasticidin
   8965..9082    +  misc_feature   cPPT/CTS: central polypurine tract and central termination sequence of HIV-1
>Addgene plasmid #161678 | IDG_BEST4_OE_1 | addgene full sequence | sequence record 319365 | Addgene NGS Result
TTATTAATAGTAATCAATTACGGGGTCATTAGTTCATAGCCCATATATGGAGTTCCGCGTTACATAACTT
ACGGTAAATGGCCCGCCTGGCTGACCGCCCAACGACCCCCGCCCATTGACGTCAATAATGACGTATGTTC
CCATAGTAACGCCAATAGGGACTTTCCATTGACGTCAATGGGTGGAGTATTTACGGTAAACTGCCCACTT
GGCAGTACATCAAGTGTATCATATGCCAAGTACGCCCCCTATTGACGTCAATGACGGTAAATGGCCCGCC
TGGCATTATGCCCAGTACATGACCTTATGGGACTTTCCTACTTGGCAGTACATCTACGTATTAGTCATCG
CTATTACCATGGTGATGCGGTTTTGGCAGTACATCAATGGGCGTGGATAGCGGTTTGACTCACGGGGATT
TCCAAGTCTCCACCCCATTGACGTCAATGGGAGTTTGTTTTGGCACCAAAATCAACGGGACTTTCCAAAA
TGTCGTAACAACTCCGCCCCATTGACGCAAATGGGCGGTAGGCGTGTACGGTGGGAGGTCTATATAAGCA
GAGCTCTCTGGCTAACTGTCGGGATCAACAAGTTTGTACAAAAAAGCAGGCACCATGACGGTTTCATACA
CTCTCAAAGTGGCGGAGGCCCGCTTCGGAGGTTTCTCTGGCCTGCTTCTCCGCTGGAGGGGAAGCATCTA
CAAGCTCCTCTACAAGGAATTCCTCCTCTTTGGGGCCTTGTACGCTGTGCTTAGCATCACCTACCGGCTG
CTGCTGACCCAGGAGCAGAGGTACGTGTATGCTCAGGTGGCCCGGTACTGCAACCGCTCAGCAGACCTCA
TTCCCTTGTCCTTTGTATTGGGTTTCTATGTGACTCTCGTGGTGAACCGCTGGTGGTCCCAGTACACAAG
CATCCCGCTGCCAGACCAGCTGATGTGCGTCATCTCGGCTAGCGTGCACGGCGTGGACCAGCGGGGCCGC
CTGCTGCGCCGCACCCTCATCCGCTACGCGAACCTGGCGTCCGTGCTGGTGCTGCGCTCGGTCAGCACCC
GCGTGCTTAAGCGCTTCCCCACCATGGAGCACGTGGTGGATGCAGGTTTCATGTCCCAGGAAGAGAGGAA
AAAGTTTGAGAGCCTGAAATCCGACTTCAACAAGTACTGGGTCCCCTGCGTCTGGTTCACCAACCTGGCG
GCCCAGGCCCGGAGGGACGGGCGAATACGTGACGATATCGCTCTCTGTCTACTTTTGGAAGAGCTGAACA
AGTACCGAGCCAAGTGCAGCATGCTATTCCACTATGACTGGATCAGCATCCCCCTCGTCTACACCCAAGT
GGTGACCATAGCCGTCTACTCTTTCTTTGCCCTCTCCCTGGTTGGCCGCCAGTTTGTGGAGCCAGAGGCA
GGGGCTGCCAAACCTCAGAAGCTTCTGAAGCCAGGCCAGGAGCCAGCCCCAGCCCTGGGAGACCCGGACA
TGTACGTGCCTCTCACCACTCTGCTGCAGTTCTTCTTCTATGCTGGCTGGCTCAAGGTGGCTGAACAGAT
CATCAACCCATTTGGTGAGGATGATGACGACTTTGAGACAAATCAGCTCATAGACCGCAACTTGCAGGTG
TCCCTGCTATCCGTGGACGAAATGTACCAGAACCTTCCCCCCGCTGAGAAGGACCAGTACTGGGATGAGG
ACCAGCCGCAGCCACCCTACACTGTGGCCACGGCGGCCGAGTCTCTGCGGCCCTCATTCCTGGGCTCCAC
CTTCAACCTGCGCATGAGCGACGACCCTGAGCAGAGCCTGCAGGTGGAGGCGTCCCCCGGATCTGGTCGG
CCCGCGCCCGCCGCGCAGACCCCGTTGCTCGGCCGCTTCCTGGGCGTAGGGGCGCCCTCCCCGGCCATCA
GCCTCCGGAACTTCGGCCGCGTGCGAGGCACCCCCCGCCCCCCGCATCTGCTGCGCTTCCGGGCGGAGGA
GGGCGGCGACCCCGAGGCCGCAGCCCGCATCGAGGAGGAATCGGCGGAGTCCGGGGACGAGGCCCTGGAG
CCCACAGCTTTCTTGTACAAAGTGGTTGGTAAGCCTATCCCTAACCCTCTCCTCGGTCTCGATTCTACGT
AGTAATGAGCTAGCGCTAACCGGTGGCGCGTTAAGTCGACAATCAACCTCTGGATTACAAAATTTGTGAA
AGATTGACTGGTATTCTTAACTATGTTGCTCCTTTTACGCTATGTGGATACGCTGCTTTAATGCCTTTGT
ATCATGCTATTGCTTCCCGTATGGCTTTCATTTTCTCCTCCTTGTATAAATCCTGGTTGCTGTCTCTTTA
TGAGGAGTTGTGGCCCGTTGTCAGGCAACGTGGCGTGGTGTGCACTGTGTTTGCTGACGCAACCCCCACT
GGTTGGGGCATTGCCACCACCTGTCAGCTCCTTTCCGGGACTTTCGCTTTCCCCCTCCCTATTGCCACGG
CGGAACTCATCGCCGCCTGCCTTGCCCGCTGCTGGACAGGGGCTCGGCTGTTGGGCACTGACAATTCCGT
GGTGTTGTCGGGGAAATCATCGTCCTTTCCTTGGCTGCTCGCCTGTGTTGCCACCTGGATTCTGCGCGGG
ACGTCCTTCTGCTACGTCCCTTCGGCCCTCAATCCAGCGGACCTTCCTTCCCGCGGCCTGCTGCCGGCTC
TGCGGCCTCTTCCGCGTCTTCGCCTTCGCCCTCAGACGAGTCGGATCTCCCTTTGGGCCGCCTCCCCGCG
TCGACTTTAAGACCAATGACTTACAAGGCAGCTGTAGATCTTAGCCACTTTTTAAAAGAAAAGGGGGGAC
TGGAAGGGCTAATTCACTCCCAACGAAGACAAGATCTGCTTTTTGCTTGTACTGGGTCTCTCTGGTTAGA
CCAGATCTGAGCCTGGGAGCTCTCTGGCTAACTAGGGAACCCACTGCTTAAGCCTCAATAAAGCTTGCCT
TGAGTGCTTCAAGTAGTGTGTGCCCGTCTGTTGTGTGACTCTGGTAACTAGAGATCCCTCAGACCCTTTT
AGTCAGTGTGGAAAATCTCTAGCAGTACGTATAGTAGTTCATGTCATCTTATTATTCAGTATTTATAACT
TGCAAAGAAATGAATATCAGAGAGTGAGAGGAACTTGTTTATTGCAGCTTATAATGGTTACAAATAAAGC
AATAGCATCACAAATTTCACAAATAAAGCATTTTTTTCACTGCATTCTAGTTGTGGTTTGTCCAAACTCA
TCAATGTATCTTATCATGTCTGGCTCTAGCTATCCCGCCCCTAACTCCGCCCATCCCGCCCCTAACTCCG
CCCAGTTCCGCCCATTCTCCGCCCCATGGCTGACTAATTTTTTTTATTTATGCAGAGGCCGAGGCCGCCT
CGGCCTCTGAGCTATTCCAGAAGTAGTGAGGAGGCTTTTTTGGAGGCCTAGGGACGTACCCAATTCGCCC
TATAGTGAGTCGTATTACGCGCGCTCACTGGCCGTCGTTTTACAACGTCGTGACTGGGAAAACCCTGGCG
TTACCCAACTTAATCGCCTTGCAGCACATCCCCCTTTCGCCAGCTGGCGTAATAGCGAAGAGGCCCGCAC
CGATCGCCCTTCCCAACAGTTGCGCAGCCTGAATGGCGAATGGG
[124 nt withheld, positions 3615-3738]
C
[91 nt withheld, positions 3740-3830]
A
[49 nt withheld, positions 3832-3880]
CCTTTGACGTTGGAGTCCACGTTCTTT
[37 nt withheld, positions 3908-3944]
ACCCTATCTCGGTCTATTCTTTTGATTTATAAGGGATTTTGCCGATTTCGGCCTATTGGTTAAAAAATGA
GCTGATTTAACAAAAATTTAACGCGAATTTTAACAAAATATTAACGCTTACAATTTAGGTGGCACTTTTC
GGGGAAATGTGCGCGGAACCCCTATTTGTTTATTTTTCTAAATACATTCAAATATGTATCCGCTCATGAG
ACAATAACCCTGATAAATGCTTCAATAATATTGAAAAAGGAAGAGTATGAGTATTCAACATTTCCGTGTC
GCCCTTATTCCCTTTTTTGCGGCATTTTGCCTTCCTGTTTTTGCTCACCCAGAAACGCTGGTGAAAGTAA
AAGATGCTGAAGATCAGTTGGGTGCACGAGTGGGTTACATCGAACTGGATCTCAACAGCGGTAAGATCCT
TGAGAGTTTTCGCCCCGAAGAACGTTTTCCAATGATGAGCACTTTTAAAGTTCTGCTATGTGGCGCGGTA
TTATCCCGTATTGACGCCGGGCAAGAGCAACTCGGTCGCCGCATACACTATTCTCAGAATGACTTGGTTG
AGTACTCACCAGTCACAGAAAAGCATCTTACGGATGGCATGACAGTAAGAGAATTATGCAGTGCTGCCAT
AACCATGAGTGATAACACTGCGGCCAACTTACTTCTGACAACGATCGGAGGACCGAAGGAGCTAACCGCT
TTTTTGCACAACATGGGGGATCATGTAACTCGCCTTGATCGTTGGGAACCGGAGCTGAATGAAGCCATAC
CAAACGACGAGCGTGACACCACGATGCCTGTAGCAATGGCAACAACGTTGCGCAAACTATTAACTGGCGA
ACTACTTACTCTAGCTTCCCGGCAACAATTAATAGACTGGATGGAGGCGGATAAAGTTGCAGGACCACTT
CTGCGCTCGGCCCTTCCGGCTGGCTGGTTTATTGCTGATAAATCTGGAGCCGGTGAGCGTGGGTCTCGCG
GTATCATTGCAGCACTGGGGCCAGATGGTAAGCCCTCCCGTATCGTAGTTATCTACACGACGGGGAGTCA
GGCAACTATGGATGAACGAAATAGACAGATCGCTGAGATAGGTGCCTCACTGATTAAGCATTGGTAACTG
TCAGACCAAGTTTACTCATATATACTTTAGATTGATTTAAAACTTCATTTTTAATTTAAAAGGATCTAGG
TGAAGATCCTTTTTGATAATCTCATGACCAAAATCCCTTAACGTGAGTTTTCGTTCCACTGAGCGTCAGA
CCCCGTAGAAAAGATCAAAGGATCTTCTTGAGATCCTTTTTTTCTGCGCGTAATCTGCTGCTTGCAAACA
AAAAAACCACCGCTACCAGCGGTGGTTTGTTTGCCGGATCAAGAGCTACCAACTCTTTTTCCGAAGGTAA
CTGGCTTCAGCAGAGCGCAGATACCAAATACTGTTCTTCTAGTGTAGCCGTAGTTAGGCCACCACTTCAA
GAACTCTGTAGCACCGCCTACATACCTCGCTCTGCTAATCCTGTTACCAGTGGCTGCTGCCAGTGGCGAT
AAGTCGTGTCTTACCGGGTTGGACTCAAGACGATAGTTACCGGATAAGGCGCAGCGGTCGGGCTGAACGG
GGGGTTCGTGCACACAGCCCAGCTTGGAGCGAACGACCTACACCGAACTGAGATACCTACAGCGTGAGCT
ATGAGAAAGCGCCACGCTTCCCGAAGGGAGAAAGGCGGACAGGTATCCGGTAAGCGGCAGGGTCGGAACA
GGAGAGCGCACGAGGGAGCTTCCAGGGGGAAACGCCTGGTATCTTTATAGTCCTGTCGGGTTTCGCCACC
TCTGACTTGAGCGTCGATTTTTGTGATGCTCGTCAGGGGGGCGGAGCCTATGGAAAAACGCCAGCAACGC
GGCCTTTTTACGGTTCCTGGCCTTTTGCTGGCCTTTTGCTCACATGTTCTTTCCTGCGTTATCCCCTGAT
TCTGTGGATAACCGTATTACCGCCTTTGAGTGAGCTGATACCGCTCGCCGCAGCCGAACGACCGAGCGCA
GCGAGTCAGTGAGCGAGGAAGCGGAAGAGCGCCCAATACGCAAACCGCCTCTCCCCGCGCGTTGGCCGAT
TCATTAATGCAGCTGGCACGACAGGTTTCCCGACTGGAAAGCGGGCAGTGAGCGCAACGCAATTAATGTG
AGTTAGCTCACTCATTAGGCACCCCAGGCTTTACACTTTATGCTTCCGGCTCGTATGTTGTGTGGAATTG
TGAGCGGATAACAATTTCACACAGGAAACAGCTATGACCATGATTACGCCAAGCGCGCAATTAACCCTCA
CTAAAGGGAACAAAAGCTGGAGCTGCAAGCTTAATGTAGTCTTATGCAATACTCTTGTAGTCTTGCAACA
TGGTAACGATGAGTTAGCAACATGCCTTACAAGGAGAGAAAAAGCACCGTGCATGCCGATTGGTGGAAGT
AAGGTGGTACGATCGTGCCTTATTAGGAAGGCAACAGACGGGTCTGACATGGATTGGACGAACCACTGAA
TTGCCGCATTGCAGAGATATTGTATTTAAGTGCCTAGCTCGATACATAAACGGGTCTCTCTGGTTAGACC
AGATCTGAGCCTGGGAGCTCTCTGGCTAACTAGGGAACCCACTGCTTAAGCCTCAATAAAGCTTGCCTTG
AGTGCTTCAAGTAGTGTGTGCCCGTCTGTTGTGTGACTCTGGTAACTAGAGATCCCTCAGACCCTTTTAG
TCAGTGTGGAAAATCTCTAGCAGTGGCGCCCGAACAGGGACTTGAAAGCGAAAGGGAAACCAGAGGAGCT
CTCTCGACGCAGGACTCGGCTTGCTGAAGCGCGCACGGCAAGAGGCGAGGGGCGGCGACTGGTGAGTACG
CCAAAAATTTTGACTAGCGGAGGCTAGAAGGAGAGAGATGGGTGCGAGAGCGTCAGTATTAAGCGGGGGA
GAATTAGATCGCGATGGGAAAAAATTCGGTTAAGGCCAGGGGGAAAGAAAAAATATAAATTAAAACATAT
AGTATGGGCAAGCAGGGAGCTAGAACGATTCGCAGTTAATCCTGGCCTGTTAGAAACATCAGAAGGCTGT
AGACAAATACTGGGACAGCTACAACCATCCCTTCAGACAGGATCAGAAGAACTTAGATCATTATATAATA
CAGTAGCAACCCTCTATTGTGTGCATCAAAGGATAGAGATAAAAGACACCAAGGAAGCTTTAGACAAGAT
AGAGGAAGAGCAAAACAAAAGTAAGACCACCGCACAGCAAGCGGCCGCTGATCTTCAGACCTGGAGGAGG
AGATATGAGGGACAATTGGAGAAGTGAATTATATAAATATAAAGTAGTAAAAATTGAACCATTAGGAGTA
GCACCCACCAAGGCAAAGAGAAGAGTGGTGCAGAGAGAAAAAAGAGCAGTGGGAATAGGAGCTTTGTTCC
TTGGGTTCTTGGGAGCAGCAGGAAGCACTATGGGCGCAGCGTCAATGACGCTGACGGTACAGGCCAGACA
ATTATTGTCTGGTATAGTGCAGCAGCAGAACAATTTGCTGAGGGCTATTGAGGCGCAACAGCATCTGTTG
CAACTCACAGTCTGGGGCATCAAGCAGCTCCAGGCAAGAATCCTGGCTGTGGAAAGATACCTAAAGGATC
AACAGCTCCTGGGGATTTGGGGTTGCTCTGGAAAACTCATTTGCACCACTGCTGTGCCTTGGAATGCTAG
TTGGAGTAATAAATCTCTGGAACAGATTTGGAATCACACGACCTGGATGGAGTGGGACAGAGAAATTAAC
AATTACACAAGCTTAATACACTCCTTAATTGAAGAATCGCAAAACCAGCAAGAAAAGAATGAACAAGAAT
TATTGGAATTAGATAAATGGGCAAGTTTGTGGAATTGGTTTAACATAACAAATTGGCTGTGGTATATAAA
ATTATTCATAATGATAGTAGGAGGCTTGGTAGGTTTAAGAATAGTTTTTGCTGTACTTTCTATAGTGAAT
AGAGTTAGGCAGGGATATTCACCATTATCGTTTCAGACCCACCTCCCAACCCCGAGGGGACCCTTGCGCC
TTTTCCAAGGCAGCCCTGGGTTTGCGCAGGGACGCGGCTGCTCTGGGCGTGGTTCCGGGAAACGCAGCGG
CGCCGACCCTGGGTCTCGCACATTCTTCACGTCCGTTCGCAGCGTCACCCGGATCTTCGCCGCTACCCTT
GTGGGCCCCCCGGCGACGCTTCCTGCTCCGCCCCTAAGTCGGGAAGGTTCCTTGCGGTTCGCGGCGTGCC
GGACGTGACAAACGGAAGCCGCACGTCTCACTAGTACCCTCGCAGACGGACAGCGCCAGGGAGCAATGGC
AGCGCGCCGACCGCGATGGGCTGTGGCCAATAGCGGCTGCTCAGCAGGGCGCGCCGAGAGCAGCGGCCGG
GAAGGGGCGGTGCGGGAGGCGGGGTGTGGGGCGGTAGTGTGGGCCCTGTTCCTGCCCGCGCGGTGTTCCG
CATTCTGCAAGCCTCCGGAGCGCACGTCGGCAGTCGGCTCCCTCGTTGACCGAATCACCGACCTCTCTCC
CCAGGGGGTACCACCATGGCCAAGCCTTTGTCTCAAGAAGAATCCACCCTCATTGAAAGAGCAACGGCTA
CAATCAACAGCATCCCCATCTCTGAAGACTACAGCGTCGCCAGCGCAGCTCTCTCTAGCGACGGCCGCAT
CTTCACTGGTGTCAATGTATATCATTTTACTGGGGGACCTTGTGCAGAACTCGTGGTGCTGGGCACTGCT
GCTGCTGCGGCAGCTGGCAACCTGACTTGTATCGTCGCGATCGGAAATGAGAACAGGGGCATCTTGAGCC
CCTGCGGACGGTGCCGACAGGTGCTTCTCGATCTGCATCCTGGGATCAAAGCCATAGTGAAGGACAGTGA
TGGACAGCCGACGGCAGTTGGGATTCGTGAATTGCTGCCCTCTGGTTATGTGTGGGAGGGCCTGCAGCTG
CAGTAGTAAGAATTCTAGATCTTGAGACAAATGGCAGTATTCATCCACAATTTTAAAAGAAAAGGGGGGA
TTGGGGGGTACAGTGCAGGGGAAAGAATAGTAGACATAATAGCAACAGACATACAAACTAAAGAATTACA
AAAACAAATTACAAAAATTCAAAATTTTCGGGTTTATTACAGGGACAGCAGAGATCCACTTTGGCGCCGG
CTCGAGGGGGCCCGGGG
