>Addgene plasmid #161678 | IDG_BEST4_OE_1 | depositor partial sequence | sequence record 313377 | Depositor Sequence
ATGACGGTTTCATACACTCTCAAAGTGGCGGAGGCCCGCTTCGGAGGTTTCTCTGGCCTGCTTCTCCGCT
GGAGGGGAAGCATCTACAAGCTCCTCTACAAGGAATTCCTCCTCTTTGGGGCCTTGTACGCTGTGCTTAG
CATCACCTACCGGCTGCTGCTGACCCAGGAGCAGAGGTACGTGTATGCTCAGGTGGCCCGGTACTGCAAC
CGCTCAGCAGACCTCATTCCCTTGTCCTTTGTATTGGGTTTCTATGTGACTCTCGTGGTGAACCGCTGGT
GGTCCCAGTACACAAGCATCCCGCTGCCAGACCAGCTGATGTGCGTCATCTCGGCTAGCGTGCACGGCGT
GGACCAGCGGGGCCGCCTGCTGCGCCGCACCCTCATCCGCTACGCGAACCTGGCGTCCGTGCTGGTGCTG
CGCTCGGTCAGCACCCGCGTGCTTAAGCGCTTCCCCACCATGGAGCACGTGGTGGATGCAGGTTTCATGT
CCCAGGAAGAGAGGAAAAAGTTTGAGAGCCTGAAATCCGACTTCAACAAGTACTGGGTCCCCTGCGTCTG
GTTCACCAACCTGGCGGCCCAGGCCCGGAGGGACGGGCGAATACGTGACGATATCGCTCTCTGTCTACTT
TTGGAAGAGCTGAACAAGTACCGAGCCAAGTGCAGCATGCTATTCCACTATGACTGGATCAGCATCCCCC
TCGTCTACACCCAAGTGGTGACCATAGCCGTCTACTCTTTCTTTGCCCTCTCCCTGGTTGGCCGCCAGTT
TGTGGAGCCAGAGGCAGGGGCTGCCAAACCTCAGAAGCTTCTGAAGCCAGGCCAGGAGCCAGCCCCAGCC
CTGGGAGACCCGGACATGTACGTGCCTCTCACCACTCTGCTGCAGTTCTTCTTCTATGCTGGCTGGCTCA
AGGTGGCTGAACAGATCATCAACCCATTTGGTGAGGATGATGACGACTTTGAGACAAATCAGCTCATAGA
CCGCAACTTGCAGGTGTCCCTGCTATCCGTGGACGAAATGTACCAGAACCTTCCCCCCGCTGAGAAGGAC
CAGTACTGGGATGAGGACCAGCCGCAGCCACCCTACACTGTGGCCACGGCGGCCGAGTCTCTGCGGCCCT
CATTCCTGGGCTCCACCTTCAACCTGCGCATGAGCGACGACCCTGAGCAGAGCCTGCAGGTGGAGGCGTC
CCCCGGATCTGGTCGGCCCGCGCCCGCCGCGCAGACCCCGTTGCTCGGCCGCTTCCTGGGCGTAGGGGCG
CCCTCCCCGGCCATCAGCCTCCGGAACTTCGGCCGCGTGCGAGGCACCCCCCGCCCCCCGCATCTGCTGC
GCTTCCGGGCGGAGGAGGGCGGCGACCCCGAGGCCGCAGCCCGCATCGAGGAGGAATCGGCGGAGTCCGG
GGACGAGGCCCTGGAGCCCACAGCTTTCTTGTACAAAGTGGTTGGTAAGCCTATCCCTAACCCTCTCCTC
GGTCTCGATTCTACGTAG
